Addgene plasmid #32929: pMXs-Isl1
Depositing lab: Kevin Eggan. Depositing organization: Harvard University. Publication: Conversion of mouse and human fibroblasts into functional spinal motor neurons. Son EY, Ichida JK, Wainger BJ, Toma JS, Rafuse VF, Woolf CJ, Eggan K. Cell Stem Cell. 2011 Sep 2;9(3):205-18. 10.1016/j.stem.2011.07.014 PubMed 21852222.
Backbone
  Vector backbone: pMXs
  Backbone size w/o insert (bp): 4800
  Vector type: Mammalian Expression, Retroviral
Growth in bacteria
  Bacterial resistance: Ampicillin, 100 μg/mL
  Growth temperature: 37°C
  Growth strain: Stbl3
  Copy number: Unknown
Gene/Insert
  Gene/Insert name: Isl1
  Species: M. musculus (mouse)
  Entrez Gene: Isl1
  Promoter: 5'LTR
  Cloning method: Gateway Cloning
  Sequencing primers: 5′ pLXSN 5'
Terms and licenses: Academic/Nonprofit Terms; Industry Terms: Not Available to Industry
How to cite: pMXs-Isl1 was a gift from Kevin Eggan (Addgene plasmid # 32929 ; http://n2t.net/addgene:32929 ; RRID:Addgene_32929)
