[The description below was written by a language model from this plasmid's Addgene catalogue record.]
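Description:
pMXs-Isl1 is a retroviral mammalian expression plasmid built on the pMXs backbone (about 4.8 kb without insert), a vector of the Moloney murine leukemia virus family. It carries the mouse (M. musculus) Isl1 gene, which encodes the LIM-homeodomain transcription factor Islet-1, introduced into the vector by Gateway recombination cloning. Expression of the insert is driven by the viral 5' LTR, so there is no separate internal promoter recorded. In vectors of this type, the LTRs flank the payload and, together with the packaging signal, allow the transcribed genomic RNA to be encapsidated when the plasmid is introduced into a packaging cell line that supplies the viral structural and enzymatic proteins in trans. The resulting replication-defective particles integrate the LTR-flanked cassette into the genome of dividing target cells, giving stable expression of the transgene.

In bacteria the plasmid is selected with ampicillin, and the record lists a recombination-deficient strain as the growth host, which is a common choice for maintaining constructs with repeated LTR sequences. Copy number is listed as unknown. The record does not mention epitope tags, fluorescent reporters or a mammalian selection marker, and no feature table is provided, so the finer details of the backbone cannot be confirmed here.

The associated publication concerns the direct conversion of mouse and human fibroblasts into functional spinal motor neurons. This indicates that the construct is used to deliver Isl1, a factor known for its role in motor neuron development, as part of a transcription factor-based lineage reprogramming approach.
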