>Addgene plasmid #32929 | pMXs-Isl1 | addgene partial sequence | sequence record 39837 | pMX-S1811 (GACGGCATCGCAGCTTGGATACAC)
CCGGGGGTGGACCATCCTCTAGACTGCCGGATCTAGCTAGTTAATCACAAGTTTGTACAAAAAAGCAGGC
TCCGCGGCGCCCACCCTTGGGGACAAGTTTGTACAAAAAAGCAGGCTTGGCTTAAATCGGACTCCCAGAT
CTGCGAGGGCGCGGCGCAGCCGGGCAGCTGTTTCCCCCAGTTTTGGCAACCCCGGGGGCCACTATTTGCC
ACCTAGCCACAGCACCAGCATCCTCTCTGTGGGCTATTCACCAATTGTCCAACCACCATTTCACTGTGGA
CGTTACTCCCTCTTACAGATATGGGAGACATGGGCGATCCACCAAAAAAAAAACGTCTGATTTCCCTGTG
TGTTGGTTGCGGCAATCAAATTCACGACCAGTATATTCTGAGGGTTTCTCCGGATTTGGAGTGGCATGCA
GCATGTTTGAAATGTGCGGAGTGTAATCAGTATTTGGACGAAAGCTGTACGTGCTTTGTTAGGGATGGGA
AAACCTACTGTAAAAGAGATTATATCAGGTTGTACGGGATCAAATGCGCCAAGTGCAGCATAGGCTTCAG
CAAGAACGACTTCGTGATGCGCGCCCGCTCTAAGGTGTACCACATCGAGTGTTTCCGCTGTGTAGCCTGC
AGCCGACAGCTCATCCCGGGAGACGAATTCGCCCTGCGGGAGGATGGGCTTTTCTGCCGTGCAGACCACG
ATGTGGTGGAGAGAGCCAGCCTGGGAGCTGGAGACCCTCTCAGTCCCTTGCATCCAGCGCGGCCTCTGCA
AATGGCAGCCGAACCCATCTCGGCTAGGCAGCCAGCTCTGCGGCCGCACGTCCACAAGCAGCCGGAGAAG
ACCACCCGAGTGCGGACTGTGCTCAACGAGAAGCAGCTGCACACCTTGCGGACCTGCTATGCCGCCAACC
TCGGCCAGATGCGC
